Addgene plasmid #193361: Sumire-pRsetB
Purpose: GFP variant emit 414 nm fluorescence.
Depositing lab: Takeharu Nagai. Depositing organization: The University of Osaka. Publication: Extension of the short wavelength side of fluorescent proteins using hydrated chromophores, and its application. Sugiura K, Nagai T. Commun Biol. 2022 Nov 3;5(1):1172. doi: 10.1038/s42003-022-04153-7. PubMed 36329112.
Backbone
  Vector backbone: pRSETB
  Backbone size w/o insert (bp): 2900
  Total vector size (bp): 3700
  Vector type: E.coli expression
Growth in bacteria
  Bacterial resistance: Ampicillin, 100 μg/mL
  Growth temperature: 37°C
  Growth strain: DH5alpha
  Copy number: High Copy
Gene/Insert
  Gene/Insert name: Sumire (alt name: Sumire)
  Species: E.coli
  Insert size (bp): 821
  Promoter: T7
  Tag / fusion protein: His X6 tag (N terminal on insert)
  Cloning method: Ligation Independent Cloning
  Sequencing primers: 5′ CGATCCCGCGAAATTAATACGAC; 3′ GCCTCTTCGCTATTACGCCAG
Terms and licenses: Academic/Nonprofit Terms; Industry Terms: Not Available to Industry
How to cite: Sumire-pRsetB was a gift from Takeharu Nagai (Addgene plasmid # 193361 ; http://n2t.net/addgene:193361 ; RRID:Addgene_193361)
