[The description below was written by a language model from this plasmid's Addgene catalogue record and pLannotate feature annotations shown in this document.]
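Description:
Sumire-pRsetB is an E. coli expression plasmid built on the pRSETB backbone that produces Sumire, a GFP-derived fluorescent protein reported to emit at 414 nm, at the violet end of the spectrum. The associated work concerns extending fluorescent proteins toward shorter wavelengths using hydrated chromophores. The plasmid is maintained at high copy through a ColE1/pUC-type origin and selected with ampicillin via the β-lactamase (AmpR) gene and its own promoter. An f1 phage origin is also present, a standard backbone element that allows single-stranded DNA production.

Expression is driven by the bacteriophage T7 promoter, followed by the T7 gene 10 ribosome binding site and closed by the T7 terminator, so transcription requires a host strain supplying T7 RNA polymerase. The reading frame begins with the usual pRSET N-terminal leader: a 6xHis tag (picked up by the annotation software as a fragment of a composite tag), the T7 gene 10 leader peptide that promotes efficient translation, and the Xpress epitope containing an enterokinase cleavage site. This leader permits metal-affinity purification, immunodetection and optional tag removal. The fluorescent protein coding region of about 720 bp is annotated automatically as superfolder GFP, which reflects sequence similarity rather than identity, since Sumire is a distinct variant. The catalogue lists the insert species as E. coli, although the gene is a GFP derivative. Short lacZα, lacI and solubility-tag fragments are backbone remnants with no evident function. The sequenced record is 3,583 nt, slightly below the nominal 3.7 kb. The construct is suited to recombinant production and purification of Sumire for spectroscopic characterisation or use as a short-wavelength fluorescent protein.
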