Features (pLannotate 1.2.2; 14 found; start..end, strand, type, name):
     20..38      +  promoter       T7 promoter: promoter for bacteriophage T7 RNA polymerase
     70..92      +  RBS            RBS: efficient ribosome binding site from bacteriophage T7 gene 10 (Olins and Rangwala, 1989)
    112..132     +  CDS            capTEV™ (fragment): composite tag for in vivo biotinylation, TEV protease cleavage, and 6xHis tagging
    133..165     +  CDS            T7 tag (gene 10 leader): leader peptide from bacteriophage T7 gene 10 promotes efficient translation in E. coli
    169..192     +  CDS            Xpress™ tag: Xpress™ epitope tag, including an enterokinase recognition and cleavage site
    202..921     +  CDS            superfolder GFP: GFP variant that folds robustly even when fused to poorly folded proteins (Pédelacq et al., 2006) mammalian codon-optimized
    941..990     +  CDS            SET1 (fragment): solubility-enhancement tag derived from T7 phage gene 10B
    998..1045    +  terminator     T7 terminator: transcription terminator for bacteriophage T7 RNA polymerase
   1071..1137    +  CDS            lacZα (fragment): LacZα fragment of β-galactosidase; lacZ fragment
   1142..1570    +  rep_origin     f1 ori (sequence partly withheld): f1 bacteriophage origin of replication; arrow indicates direction of (+) strand synthesis
   1623..1727    +  promoter       AmpR promoter: bla
   1728..2588    +  CDS            AmpR: β-lactamase; bla; confers resistance to ampicillin, carbenicillin, and related antibiotics
   2759..3347    +  rep_origin     ori: high-copy-number ColE1/pMB1/pBR322/pUC origin of replication
   3530..3583    +  CDS            lacI (fragment): lac repressor; lacI; The lac repressor binds to the lac operator to inhibit transcription in E. coli. This inhibition can be relieved by adding lactose or isopropyl-β-D-thiogalactopyranoside (IPTG).
>Addgene plasmid #193361 | Sumire-pRsetB | addgene full sequence | sequence record 383851 | Addgene NGS Result
GATCTCGATCCCGCGAAATTAATACGACTCACTATAGGGAGACCACAACGGTTTCCCTCTAGAAATAATT
TTGTTTAACTTTAAGAAGGAGATATACATATGCGGGGTTCTCATCATCATCATCATCATGGTATGGCTAG
CATGACTGGTGGACAGCAAATGGGTCGGGATCTGTACGACGATGACGATAAGGATCCCACCATGGTGAGC
AAGGGCGAGGAGCTGTTCACCGGGGTGGTGCCCATCCTGGTCGAGCTGGACGGCGACGTAAACGGCCACA
AGTTCAGCGTGCGCGGCGAGGGCGAGGGCGATGCCACCAACGGCAAGCTGACCCTGAAGTTCATCTGCAC
CACCGGCAAGCTGCCCGTGCCCTGGCCCACCCTCGTGACCACCCTGGGTTACGGCGTGGCGTGCTTCAGC
CGCTACCCCGACCACATGAAGCGCCACGACTTCTTCAAGTCCGCCATGCCCGAAGGCTACGTCCAGGAGC
GCACCATCAGCTTCAAGGACGACGGCACCTACAAGACCCGCGCCGAGGTGAAGTTCGAGGGCGACACCCT
GGTGAACCGCATCGAGCTGAAGGGCATCGACTTCAAGGAGGACGGCAACATCCTGGGGCACAAGCTGGAG
TACAACGGTATTAGCGGCAACGTGTATATCACCGCCGACAAGCAGAAGAACGGCATCAAGGCCAACTATA
AGATCCGCCACAACGTGGAGGACGGCAGCGTGCAGCTCGCCGACCACTACCAGCAGAACACCCCCATCGG
CGACGGCCCCGTGCTGCTGCCCGACAACCACTACCTGAGCGTGCAGGTGGTGCTGAGCAAAGACCCCAAC
GAGAAGCGCGATCACATGGTCCTGCTGGAGTTCCGTACCGCCGCCGGGATCACTCATGGCATGGACGAGC
TGTACAAGTAAGAATTCGAAGCTTGATCCGGCTGCTAACAAAGCCCGAAAGGAAGCTGAGTTGGCTGCTG
CCACCGCTGAGCAATAACTAGCATAACCCCTTGGGGCCTCTAAACGGGTCTTGAGGGGTTTTTTGCTGAA
AGGAGGAACTATATCCGGATCTGGCGTAATAGCGAAGAGGCCCGCACCGATCGCCCTTCCCAACAGTTGC
GCAGCCTGAATGGCGAATGGG
[124 nt withheld, positions 1142-1265]
C
[91 nt withheld, positions 1267-1357]
A
[49 nt withheld, positions 1359-1407]
CCTTTGACGTTGGAGTCCACGTTCTTT
[37 nt withheld, positions 1435-1471]
ACCCTATCTCGGTCTATTCTTTTGATTTATAAGGGATTTTGCCGATTTCGGCCTATTGGTTAAAAAATGA
GCTGATTTAACAAAAATTTAACGCGAATTTTAACAAAATATTAACGCTTACAATTTAGGTGGCACTTTTC
GGGGAAATGTGCGCGGAACCCCTATTTGTTTATTTTTCTAAATACATTCAAATATGTATCCGCTCATGAG
ACAATAACCCTGATAAATGCTTCAATAATATTGAAAAAGGAAGAGTATGAGTATTCAACATTTCCGTGTC
GCCCTTATTCCCTTTTTTGCGGCATTTTGCCTTCCTGTTTTTGCTCACCCAGAAACGCTGGTGAAAGTAA
AAGATGCTGAAGATCAGTTGGGTGCACGAGTGGGTTACATCGAACTGGATCTCAACAGCGGTAAGATCCT
TGAGAGTTTTCGCCCCGAAGAACGTTTTCCAATGATGAGCACTTTTAAAGTTCTGCTATGTGGCGCGGTA
TTATCCCGTATTGACGCCGGGCAAGAGCAACTCGGTCGCCGCATACACTATTCTCAGAATGACTTGGTTG
AGTACTCACCAGTCACAGAAAAGCATCTTACGGATGGCATGACAGTAAGAGAATTATGCAGTGCTGCCAT
AACCATGAGTGATAACACTGCGGCCAACTTACTTCTGACAACGATCGGAGGACCGAAGGAGCTAACCGCT
TTTTTGCACAACATGGGGGATCATGTAACTCGCCTTGATCGTTGGGAACCGGAGCTGAATGAAGCCATAC
CAAACGACGAGCGTGACACCACGATGCCTGTAGCAATGGCAACAACGTTGCGCAAACTATTAACTGGCGA
ACTACTTACTCTAGCTTCCCGGCAACAATTAATAGACTGGATGGAGGCGGATAAAGTTGCAGGACCACTT
CTGCGCTCGGCCCTTCCGGCTGGCTGGTTTATTGCTGATAAATCTGGAGCCGGTGAGCGTGGGTCTCGCG
GTATCATTGCAGCACTGGGGCCAGATGGTAAGCCCTCCCGTATCGTAGTTATCTACACGACGGGGAGTCA
GGCAACTATGGATGAACGAAATAGGCAGATCGCTGAGATAGGTGCCTCACTGATTAAGCATTGGTAACTG
TCAGACCAAGTTTACTCATATATACTTTAGATTGATTTAAAACTTCATTTTTAATTTAAAAGGATCTAGG
TGAAGATCCTTTTTGATAATCTCATGACCAAAATCCCTTAACGTGAGTTTTCGTTCCACTGAGCGTCAGA
CCCCGTAGAAAAGATCAAAGGATCTTCTTGAGATCCTTTTTTTCTGCGCGTAATCTGCTGCTTGCAAACA
AAAAAACCACCGCTACCAGCGGTGGTTTGTTTGCCGGATCAAGAGCTACCAACTCTTTTTCCGAAGGTAA
CTGGCTTCAGCAGAGCGCAGATACCAAATACTGTTCTTCTAGTGTAGCCGTAGTTAGGCCACCACTTCAA
GAACTCTGTAGCACCGCCTACATACCTCGCTCTGCTAATCCTGTTACCAGTGGCTGCTGCCAGTGGCGAT
AAGTCGTGTCTTACCGGGTTGGACTCAAGACGATAGTTACCGGATAAGGCGCAGCGGTCGGGCTGAACGG
GGGGTTCGTGCACACAGCCCAGCTTGGAGCGAACGACCTACACCGAACTGAGATACCTACAGCGTGAGCT
ATGAGAAAGCGCCACGCTTCCCGAAGGGAGAAAGGCGGACAGGTATCCGGTAAGCGGCAGGGTCGGAACA
GGAGAGCGCACGAGGGAGCTTCCAGGGGGAAACGCCTGGTATCTTTATAGTCCTGTCGGGTTTCGCCACC
TCTGACTTGAGCGTCGATTTTTGTGATGCTCGTCAGGGGGGCGGAGCCTATGGAAAAACGCCAGCAACGC
GGCCTTTTTACGGTTCCTGGCCTTTTGCTGGCCTTTTGCTCACATGTTCTTTCCTGCGTTATCCCCTGAT
TCTGTGGATAACCGTATTACCGCCTTTGAGTGAGCTGATACCGCTCGCCGCAGCCGAACGACCGAGCGCA
GCGAGTCAGTGAGCGAGGAAGCGGAAGAGCGCCCAATACGCAAACCGCCTCTCCCCGCGCGTTGGCCGAT
TCATTAATGCAG
