>Addgene plasmid #193361 | Sumire-pRsetB | depositor partial sequence | sequence record 378214 | Smire cDNA region
ATGCGGGGTTCTCATCATCATCATCATCATGGTATGGCTAGCATGACTGGTGGACAGCAAATGGGTCGGG
ATCTGTACGACGATGACGATAAGGATCCCACCATGGTGAGCAAGGGCGAGGAGCTGTTCACCGGGGTGGT
GCCCATCCTGGTCGAGCTGGACGGCGACGTAAACGGCCACAAGTTCAGCGTGCGCGGCGAGGGCGAGGGC
GATGCCACCAACGGCAAGCTGACCCTGAAGTTCATCTGCACCACCGGCAAGCTGCCCGTGCCCTGGCCCA
CCCTCGTGACCACCCTGGGTTACGGCGTGGCGTGCTTCAGCCGCTACCCCGACCACATGAAGCGCCACGA
CTTCTTCAAGTCCGCCATGCCCGAAGGCTACGTCCAGGAGCGCACCATCAGCTTCAAGGACGACGGCACC
TACAAGACCCGCGCCGAGGTGAAGTTCGAGGGCGACACCCTGGTGAACCGCATCGAGCTGAAGGGCATCG
ACTTCAAGGAGGACGGCAACATCCTGGGGCACAAGCTGGAGTACAACGGTATTAGCGGCAACGTGTATAT
CACCGCCGACAAGCAGAAGAACGGCATCAAGGCCAACTATAAGATCCGCCACAACGTGGAGGACGGCAGC
GTGCAGCTCGCCGACCACTACCAGCAGAACACCCCCATCGGCGACGGCCCCGTGCTGCTGCCCGACAACC
ACTACCTGAGCGTGCAGGTGGTGCTGAGCAAAGACCCCAACGAGAAGCGCGATCACATGGTCCTGCTGGA
GTTCCGTACCGCCGCCGGGATCACTCATGGCATGGACGAGCTGTACAAGTAA
